>Addgene plasmid #201363 | H_NLS 27kDa | addgene full sequence | sequence record 400591 | Addgene NGS Result
TTAGTTCATAGCCCATATATGGAGTTCCGCGTTACATAACTTACGGTAAATGGCCCGCCTGGCTGACCGC
CCAACGACCCCCGCCCATTGACGTCAATAATGACGTATGTTCCCATAGTAACGCCAATAGGGACTTTCCA
TTGACGTCAATGGGTGGAGTATTTACGGTAAACTGCCCACTTGGCAGTACATCAAGTGTATCATATGCCA
AGTACGCCCCCTATTGACGTCAATGACGGTAAATGGCCCGCCTGGCATTATGCCCAGTACATGACCTTAT
GGGACTTTCCTACTTGGCAGTACATCTACGTATTAGTCATCGCTATTACCATGGTGATGCGGTTTTGGCA
GTACATCAATGGGCGTGGATAGCGGTTTGACTCACGGGGATTTCCAAGTCTCCACCCCATTGACGTCAAT
GGGAGTTTGTTTTGGCACCAAAATCAACGGGACTTTCCAAAATGTCGTAACAACTCCGCCCCATTGACGC
AAATGGGCGGTAGGCGTGTACGGTGGGAGGTCTATATAAGCAGAGCTGGTTTAGTGAACCGTCAGATCCG
CTAGCGCTACCGGTCGCCACCATGGGCCCAAAAAAGAAAAGAAAAGTTGGAGGCGGGGGCAGCGTGAGCA
AGGGCGAGGAGCTGTTCACCGGGGTGGTGCCCATCCTGGTCGAGCTGGACGGCGACGTAAACGGCCACAA
GTTCAGCGTGTCCGGCGAGGGCGAGGGCGATGCCACCTACGGCAAGCTGACCCTGAAGTTCATCTGCACC
ACCGGCAAGCTGCCCGTGCCCTGGCCCACCCTCGTGACCACCCTGACCTACGGCGTGCAGTGCTTCAGCC
GCTACCCCGACCACATGAAGCAGCACGACTTCTTCAAGTCCGCCATGCCCGAAGGCTACGTCCAGGAGCG
CACCATCTTCTTCAAGGACGACGGCAACTACAAGACCCGCGCCGAGGTGAAGTTCGAGGGCGACACCCTG
GTGAACCGCATCGAGCTGAAGGGCATCGACTTCAAGGAGGACGGCAACATCCTGGGGCACAAGCTGGAGT
ACAACTACAACAGCCACAACGTCTATATCATGGCCGACAAGCAGAAGAACGGCATCAAGGTGAACTTCAA
GATCCGCCACAACATCGAGGACGGCAGCGTGCAGCTCGCCGACCACTACCAGCAGAACACCCCCATCGGC
GACGGCCCCGTGCTGCTGCCCGACAACCACTACCTGAGCACCCAGTCCGCCCTGAGCAAAGACCCCAACG
AGAAGCGCGATCACATGGTCCTGCTGGAGTTCGTGACCGCCGCCGGGATCACTCTCGGCATGGACGAGCT
GTACAAGTAAGTCGACCCGGGTATCCGTATGATGTGCCTGACTACGCATGATATCTCGAGCACCACCACC
ACCACCACTGAGATCCGGCTGCTAACAAAGCCCGAAAGGAAGCTGAGTTGGCTGCTGCCACCGCTGAGCA
ATAACTAGCATAACCCCTTGGGGCCTCTAAACGGGTCTTGAGGGGTTTTTTGCTGAAAGGAGGAACTATA
TCCGGATGTGGTTTGTCCAAACTCATCAATGTATCTTAACGCGTAAATTGTAAGCGTTAATATTTTGTTA
AAATTCGCGTTAAATTTTTGTTAAATCAGCTCATTTTTTAACCAATAGGCCGAAATCGGCAAAATCCCTT
ATAAATCAAAAGAATAGACCGAGATAGGGT
[37 nt withheld, positions 1711-1747]
AAAGAACGTGGACTCCAACGTCAAAGG
[49 nt withheld, positions 1775-1823]
T
[91 nt withheld, positions 1825-1915]
G
[124 nt withheld, positions 1917-2040]
CAGGTGGCACTTTTCGGGGAAATGTGCGCGGAACCCCTATTTGTTTATTTTTCTAAATACATTCAAATAT
GTATCCGCTCATGAGACAATAACCCTGATAAATGCTTCAATAATATTGAAAAAGGAAGAGTCCTGAGGCG
GAAAGAACCAGCTGTGGAATGTGTGTCAGTTAGGGTGTGGAAAGTCCCCAGGCTCCCCAGCAGGCAGAAG
TATGCAAAGCATGCATCTCAATTAGTCAGCAACCAGGTGTGGAAAGTCCCCAGGCTCCCCAGCAGGCAGA
AGTATGCAAAGCATGCATCTCAATTAGTCAGCAACCATAGTCCCGCCCCTAACTCCGCCCATCCCGCCCC
TAACTCCGCCCAGTTCCGCCCATTCTCCGCCCCATGGCTGACTAATTTTTTTTATTTATGCAGAGGCCGA
GGCCGCCTCGGCCTCTGAGCTATTCCAGAAGTAGTGAGGAGGCTTTTTTGGAGGCCTAGGCTTTTGCAAA
GATCGATCAAGAGACAGGATGAGGATCGTTTCGCATGATTGAACAAGATGGATTGCACGCAGGTTCTCCG
GCCGCTTGGGTGGAGAGGCTATTCGGCTATGACTGGGCACAACAGACAATCGGCTGCTCTGATGCCGCCG
TGTTCCGGCTGTCAGCGCAGGGGCGCCCGGTTCTTTTTGTCAAGACCGACCTGTCCGGTGCCCTGAATGA
ACTGCAAGACGAGGCAGCGCGGCTATCGTGGCTGGCCACGACGGGCGTTCCTTGCGCAGCTGTGCTCGAC
GTTGTCACTGAAGCGGGAAGGGACTGGCTGCTATTGGGCGAAGTGCCGGGGCAGGATCTCCTGTCATCTC
ACCTTGCTCCTGCCGAGAAAGTATCCATCATGGCTGATGCAATGCGGCGGCTGCATACGCTTGATCCGGC
TACCTGCCCATTCGACCACCAAGCGAAACATCGCATCGAGCGAGCACGTACTCGGATGGAAGCCGGTCTT
GTCGATCAGGATGATCTGGACGAAGAGCATCAGGGGCTCGCGCCAGCCGAACTGTTCGCCAGGCTCAAGG
CGAGCATGCCCGACGGCGAGGATCTCGTCGTGACCCATGGCGATGCCTGCTTGCCGAATATCATGGTGGA
AAATGGCCGCTTTTCTGGATTCATCGACTGTGGCCGGCTGGGTGTGGCGGACCGCTATCAGGACATAGCG
TTGGCTACCCGTGATATTGCTGAAGAGCTTGGCGGCGAATGGGCTGACCGCTTCCTCGTGCTTTACGGTA
TCGCCGCTCCCGATTCGCAGCGCATCGCCTTCTATCGCCTTCTTGACGAGTTCTTCTGAGCGGGACTCTG
GGGTTCGAAATGACCGACCAAGCGACGCCCAACCTGCCATCACGAGATTTCGATTCCACCGCCGCCTTCT
ATGAAAGGTTGGGCTTCGGAATCGTTTTCCGGGACGCCGGCTGGATGATCCTCCAGCGCGGGGATCTCAT
GCTGGAGTTCTTCGCCCACCCTAGGGGGAGGCTAACTGAAACACGGAAGGAGACAATACCGGAAGGAACC
CGCGCTATGACGGCAATAAAAAGACAGAATAAAACGCACGGTGTTGGGTCGTTTGTTCATAAACGCGGGG
TTCGGTCCCAGGGCTGGCACTCTGTCGATACCCCACCGAGACCCCATTGGGGCCAATACGCCCGCGTTTC
TTCCTTTTCCCCACCCCACCCCCCAAGTTCGGGTGAAGGCCCAGGGCTCGCAGCCAACGTCGGGGCGGCA
GGCCCTGCCATAGCCTCAGGTTACTCATATATACTTTAGATTGATTTAAAACTTCATTTTTAATTTAAAA
GGATCTAGGTGAAGATCCTTTTTGATAATCTCATGACCAAAATCCCTTAACGTGAGTTTTCGTTCCACTG
AGCGTCAGACCCCGTAGAAAAGATCAAAGGATCTTCTTGAGATCCTTTTTTTCTGCGCGTAATCTGCTGC
TTGCAAACAAAAAAACCACCGCTACCAGCGGTGGTTTGTTTGCCGGATCAAGAGCTACCAACTCTTTTTC
CGAAGGTAACTGGCTTCAGCAGAGCGCAGATACCAAATACTGTTCTTCTAGTGTAGCCGTAGTTAGGCCA
CCACTTCAAGAACTCTGTAGCACCGCCTACATACCTCGCTCTGCTAATCCTGTTACCAGTGGCTGCTGCC
AGTGGCGATAAGTCGTGTCTTACCGGGTTGGACTCAAGACGATAGTTACCGGATAAGGCGCAGCGGTCGG
GCTGAACGGGGGGTTCGTGCACACAGCCCAGCTTGGAGCGAACGACCTACACCGAACTGAGATACCTACA
GCGTGAGCTATGAGAAAGCGCCACGCTTCCCGAAGGGAGAAAGGCGGACAGGTATCCGGTAAGCGGCAGG
GTCGGAACAGGAGAGCGCACGAGGGAGCTTCCAGGGGGAAACGCCTGGTATCTTTATAGTCCTGTCGGGT
TTCGCCACCTCTGACTTGAGCGTCGATTTTTGTGATGCTCGTCAGGGGGGCGGAGCCTATGGAAAAACGC
CAGCAACGCGGCCTTTTTACGGTTCCTGGCCTTTTGCTGGCCTTTTGCTCACATGTTCTTTCCTGCGTTA
TCCCCTGATTCTGTGGATAACCGTATTACCGCCATGCATTAGTTATTAATAGTAATCAATTACGGGGTCA
Features (pLannotate 1.2.2; 16 found; start..end, strand, type, name):
     30..333     +  enhancer       CMV enhancer: human cytomegalovirus immediate early enhancer
    334..537     +  promoter       CMV promoter: human cytomegalovirus (CMV) immediate early promoter
    624..1340    +  CDS            EGFP: the original enhanced GFP (Yang et al., 1996) mammalian codon-optimized
   1391..1408    +  CDS            9xHis (fragment): 9xHis affinity tag
   1418..1467    +  CDS            SET1 (fragment): solubility-enhancement tag derived from T7 phage gene 10B
   1475..1522    +  terminator     T7 terminator: transcription terminator for bacteriophage T7 RNA polymerase
   1547..1578    +  polyA_signal   SV40 poly(A) signal (fragment): SV40 polyadenylation signal
   1612..2040    -  rep_origin     f1 ori (sequence partly withheld): f1 bacteriophage origin of replication; arrow indicates direction of (+) strand synthesis
   2067..2171    +  promoter       AmpR promoter: bla
   2173..2530    +  promoter       SV40 promoter: SV40 enhancer and early promoter
   2565..3359    +  CDS            NeoR/KanR: aminoglycoside phosphotransferase from Tn5; aph(3')-II (or nptII); confers resistance to neomycin, kanamycin, and G418 (Geneticin®)
   3380..3532    +  CDS            ble (fragment): BLE_KLEPN - Experimental evidence at protein level: Swiss-Prot protein existence level 1. Binding protein with a strong affinity to the bleomycin family of antibiotics. Binds to CL990; an antimitotic-antibiotic compound. From Klebsiella pneumoniae.
   3591..3638    +  polyA_signal   HSV TK poly(A) signal: herpes simplex virus thymidine kinase polyadenylation signal (Cole and Stacy, 1985)
   3729..3745    -  polyA_signal   bGH poly(A) signal (fragment): bovine growth hormone polyadenylation signal
   3967..4555    +  rep_origin     ori: high-copy-number ColE1/pMB1/pBR322/pUC origin of replication
   4670..4700    +  enhancer       CMV enhancer (fragment): human cytomegalovirus immediate early enhancer
