[The description below was written by a language model from this plasmid's Addgene catalogue record and pLannotate feature annotations shown in this document.]
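Description:
H_NLS 27kDa is a mammalian expression plasmid built on the pEGFP-C3 backbone that encodes a synthetic fluorescent probe for studying nucleocytoplasmic transport. The insert is recorded as an SV40 nuclear localization signal fused to EGFP, and it sits downstream of the human cytomegalovirus immediate-early enhancer and promoter, which give strong constitutive transcription in transfected mammalian cells. The feature table annotates the EGFP coding sequence but does not pick out the NLS as a separate feature, so its exact position relative to EGFP cannot be read from the annotation. The "27kDa" in the name presumably refers to the approximate mass of the probe, close to that of EGFP alone, and the meaning of the "H" prefix is not stated in the record. Short fragments matching a His tag, a T7-derived solubility tag and a T7 terminator lie just downstream of EGFP. These look like carry-over from a bacterial expression vector, and the record does not say whether any of them are part of the expressed protein. Only a fragment of the SV40 poly(A) signal is annotated after this region.

The plasmid is propagated in E. coli at high copy number from a ColE1/pUC-type origin and is selected with kanamycin. The NeoR/KanR gene is driven by tandem bacterial (bla) and SV40 early promoters and ends with the HSV TK poly(A) signal, so the same marker can also provide G418 selection in mammalian cells. An f1 origin is present as well. By import-tagging a small fluorescent cargo, the construct lets the distribution of signal between nucleus and cytoplasm be imaged in live cells as a readout of the balance between active nuclear import and passive diffusion. The associated work applied such probes to test how mechanical force on the nucleus affects transport.
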