Addgene plasmid #201363: H_NLS 27kDa
Purpose: Nucleocytoplasmic transport probe
Depositing lab: Pere Roca-Cusachs. Depositing organization: Institut de Bioenginyeria de Catalunya (IBEC). Publication: Mechanical force application to the nucleus regulates nucleocytoplasmic transport. Andreu I, Granero-Moya I, Chahare NR, Clein K, Molina-Jordan M, Beedle AEM, Elosegui-Artola A, Abenza JF, Rossetti L, Trepat X, Raveh B, Roca-Cusachs P. Nat Cell Biol. 2022 Jun;24(6):896-905. doi: 10.1038/s41556-022-00927-7. Epub 2022 Jun 9. PubMed 35681009.
Backbone
  Vector backbone: pEGFP-C3
  Vector type: Mammalian Expression
Growth in bacteria
  Bacterial resistance: Kanamycin, 50 μg/mL
  Growth temperature: 37°C
  Growth strain: DH5alpha
  Copy number: High Copy
Gene/Insert
  Gene/Insert name: (NLS)SV40-EGFP
  Species: Synthetic
  Cloning method: Ligation Independent Cloning
Terms and licenses: Academic/Nonprofit Terms; Industry Terms: Not Available to Industry
Depositor comments: Internal lab code: IG063/P523
How to cite: H_NLS 27kDa was a gift from Pere Roca-Cusachs (Addgene plasmid # 201363 ; http://n2t.net/addgene:201363 ; RRID:Addgene_201363)
